>Addgene plasmid #89066 | pFS478 | addgene full sequence | sequence record 182942 | Addgene NGS Result
GAAGTTTAATAATCATATTACATGGCATTACCACCATATACATATCCATATACATATCCATATCTAATCT
TACTTATATGTTGTGGAAATGTAAAGAGCCCCATTATCTTAGCCTAAAAAAACCTTCTCTTTGGAACTTT
CAGTAATACGCTTAACTGCTCATTGCTATATTGAAGTGCGGCCGCGTGGGCGTGCGTGGGCGGGCGTGGG
CGTGCGTGGGCGGGCGTGGGCGTGCGTGGGCGTCTAGACCGTGCGTCCTCGTCTTCACCGGTCGCGTTCC
TGAAACGCAGATGTGCCTCGCGCCGCACTGCTCCGAACAATAAAGATTCTACAATACTAGCTTTTATGGT
TATGAAGAGGAAAAATTGGCAGTAACCTGGCCCCACAAACCTTCAAATTAACGAATCAAATTAACAACCA
TAGGATGATAATGCGATTAGTTTTTTAGCCTTATTTCTGGGGTAATTAATCAGCGAAGCGATGATTTTTG
ATCTATTAACAGATATATAAATGGAAAAGCTGCATAACCACTTTAACTAATACTTTCAACATTTTCAGTT
TGTATTACTTCTTATTCAAATGTCATAAAAGTATCAACAAAAAATTGTTAATATACCTCTATACTTTAAC
GTCAAGGAGAAAAAACTATATTGTTAAATCATGTCTTTAATTAACCCGGGGATCCGTCGACCTGCAGCGT
ACGAAGCTTCAGCTGGCGGCCGCGTTCTATAGTGTCACCTAAATCGTATGTGTATGATACATAAGGTTAT
GTATTAATTGTAGCCGCGTTCTAACGACAATATGTCCATATGGTGCACTCTCAGTACAATCTGCTCTGAT
GCCGCATAGTTAAGCCAGCCCCGACACCCGCCAACACCCGCTGACGCGCCCTGACGGGCTTGTCTGCTCC
CGGCATCCGCTTACAGACAAGCTGTGACCGTCTCCGGGAGCTGCATGTGTCAGAGGTTTTCACCGTCATC
ACCGAAACGCGCGAGACGAAAGGGCCTCGTGATACGCCTATTTTTATAGGTTAATGTCATGATAATAATG
GTTTCTTAGACGTCAGGTGGCACTTTTCGGGGAAATGTGCGCGGAACCCCTATTTGTTTATTTTTCTAAA
TACATTCAAATATGTATCCGCTCATGAGACAATAACCCTGATAAATGCTTCAATAATATTGAAAAAGGAA
GAGTATGAGTATTCAACATTTCCGTGTCGCCCTTATTCCCTTTTTTGCGGCATTTTGCCTTCCTGTTTTT
GCTCACCCAGAAACGCTGGTGAAAGTAAAAGATGCTGAAGATCAGTTGGGTGCACGAGTGGGTTACATCG
AACTGGATCTCAACAGCGGTAAGATCCTTGAGAGTTTTCGCCCCGAAGAACGTTTTCCAATGATGAGCAC
TTTTAAAGTTCTGCTATGTGGCGCGGTATTATCCCGTATTGACGCCGGGCAAGAGCAACTCGGTCGCCGC
ATACACTATTCTCAGAATGACTTGGTTGAGTACTCACCAGTCACAGAAAAGCATCTTACGGATGGCATGA
CAGTAAGAGAATTATGCAGTGCTGCCATAACCATGAGTGATAACACTGCGGCCAACTTACTTCTGACAAC
GATCGGAGGACCGAAGGAGCTAACCGCTTTTTTGCACAACATGGGGGATCATGTAACTCGCCTTGATCGT
TGGGAACCGGAGCTGAATGAAGCCATACCAAACGACGAGCGTGACACCACGATGCCTGTAGCAATGGCAA
CAACGTTGCGCAAACTATTAACTGGCGAACTACTTACTCTAGCTTCCCGGCAACAATTAATAGACTGGAT
GGAGGCGGATAAAGTTGCAGGACCACTTCTGCGCTCGGCCCTTCCGGCTGGCTGGTTTATTGCTGATAAA
TCTGGAGCCGGTGAGCGTGGGTCTCGCGGTATCATTGCAGCACTGGGGCCAGATGGTAAGCCCTCCCGTA
TCGTAGTTATCTACACGACGGGGAGTCAGGCAACTATGGATGAACGAAATAGACAGATCGCTGAGATAGG
TGCCTCACTGATTAAGCATTGGTAACTGTCAGACCAAGTTTACTCATATATACTTTAGATTGATTTAAAA
CTTCATTTTTAATTTAAAAGGATCTAGGTGAAGATCCTTTTTGATAATCTCATGACCAAAATCCCTTAAC
GTGAGTTTTCGTTCCACTGAGCGTCAGACCCCGTAGAAAAGATCAAAGGATCTTCTTGAGATCCTTTTTT
TCTGCGCGTAATCTGCTGCTTGCAAACAAAAAAACCACCGCTACCAGCGGTGGTTTGTTTGCCGGATCAA
GAGCTACCAACTCTTTTTCCGAAGGTAACTGGCTTCAGCAGAGCGCAGATACCAAATACTGTTCTTCTAG
TGTAGCCGTAGTTAGGCCACCACTTCAAGAACTCTGTAGCACCGCCTACATACCTCGCTCTGCTAATCCT
GTTACCAGTGGCTGCTGCCAGTGGCGATAAGTCGTGTCTTACCGGGTTGGACTCAAGACGATAGTTACCG
GATAAGGCGCAGCGGTCGGGCTGAACGGGGGGTTCGTGCACACAGCCCAGCTTGGAGCGAACGACCTACA
CCGAACTGAGATACCTACAGCGTGAGCTATGAGAAAGCGCCACGCTTCCCGAAGGGAGAAAGGCGGACAG
GTATCCGGTAAGCGGCAGGGTCGGAACAGGAGAGCGCACGAGGGAGCTTCCAGGGGGAAACGCCTGGTAT
CTTTATAGTCCTGTCGGGTTTCGCCACCTCTGACTTGAGCGTCGATTTTTGTGATGCTCGTCAGGGGGGC
GGAGCCTATGGAAAAACGCCAGCAACGCGGCCTTTTTACGGTTCCTGGCCTTTTGCTGGCCTTTTGCTCA
CATGTTCTTTCCTGCGTTATCCCCTGATTCTGTGGATAACCGTATTACCGCCTTTGAGTGAGCTGATACC
GCTCGCCGCAGCCGAACGACCGAGCGCAGCGAGTCAGTGAGCGAGGAAGCGGAAGAGCGCCCAATACGCA
AACCGCCTCTCCCCGCGCGTTGGCCGATTCATTAATGCAGGTTAACCTGGCTTATCGAAATTAATACGAC
TCACTATAGGGAGACCGGCAGATCCGCGGCCGCATAGGCCACTAGTGGATCTGATATCATCGATGAATTC
GAGCTCGTTTAAACTGGATGGCGGCGTTAGTATCGAATCGACAGCAGTATAGCGACCAGCATTCACATAC
GATTGACGCATGATATTACTTTCTGCGCACTTAACTTCGCATCTGGGCAGATGATGTCGAGGCGAAAAAA
AATATAAATCACGCTAACATTTGATTAAAATAGAACAACTACAATATAAAAAAACTATACAAATGACAAG
TTCTTGAAAACAAGAATCTTTTTATTGTCAGTACTGATTAGAAAAACTCATCGAGCATCAAATGAAACTG
CAATTTATTCATATCAGGATTATCAATACCATATTTTTGAAAAAGCCGTTTCTGTAATGAAGGAGAAAAC
TCACCGAGGCAGTTCCATAGGATGGCAAGATCCTGGTATCGGTCTGCGATTCCGACTCGTCCAACATCAA
TACAACCTATTAATTTCCCCTCGTCAAAAATAAGGTTATCAAGTGAGAAATCACCATGAGTGACGACTGA
ATCCGGTGAGAATGGCAAAAGCTTATGCATTTCTTTCCAGACTTGTTCAACAGGCCAGCCATTACGCTCG
TCATCAAAATCACTCGCATCAACCAAACCGTTATTCATTCGTGATTGCGCCTGAGCGAGACGAAATACGC
GATCGCTGTTAAAAGGACAATTACAAACAGGAATCGAATGCAACCGGCGCAGGAACACTGCCAGCGCATC
AACAATATTTTCACCTGAATCAGGATATTCTTCTAATACCTGGAATGCTGTTTTGCCGGGGATCGCAGTG
GTGAGTAACCATGCATCATCAGGAGTACGGATAAAATGCTTGATGGTCGGAAGAGGCATAAATTCCGTCA
GCCAGTTTAGTCTGACCATCTCATCTGTAACATCATTGGCAACGCTACCTTTGCCATGTTTCAGAAACAA
CTCTGGCGCATCGGGCTTCCCATACAATCGATAGATTGTCGCACCTGATTGCCCGACATTATCGCGAGCC
CATTTATACCCATATAAATCAGCATCCATGTTGGAATTTAATCGCGGCCTCGAAACGTGAGTCTTTTCCT
TACCCATGGTTGTTTATGTTCGGATGTGATGTGAGAACTGTATCCTAGCAAGATTTTAAAAGGAAGTATA
TGAAAGAAGAACCTCAGTGGCAAATCCTAACCTTTTATATTTCTCTACAGGGGCGCGGCGTGGGGACAAT
TCAACGCGTCTGTGAGGGGAGCGTTTCCCTGCTCGCAGGTCTGCAGCGAGGAGCCGTAATTTTTGCTTCG
CGCCGTGCGGCCATCAAAATGTATGGATGCAAATGATTATACATGGGGATGTATGGGCTAAATGTACGGG
CGACAGTCACATCATGCCCCTGAGCTGCGCACGTCAAGACTGTCAAGGAGGGTATTCTGGGCCTCCATGT
CGCTGGCCGGGTGACCCGGCGGGGACGAGGCAAGCTAAACAGATCTCGCCATAAATTATATTGAATTTTC
AAAAATTCTTACTTTTTTTTTGGATGGACGCAAA
Features (pLannotate 1.2.2; 11 found; start..end, strand, type, name):
    249..639     +  promoter       GAL1 promoter (fragment): S. cerevisiae GAL1; inducible promoter, regulated by Gal4
    726..744     -  promoter       SP6 promoter: promoter for bacteriophage SP6 RNA polymerase
    807..858     -  misc_feature   bom (fragment): basis of mobility region from pBR322
    960..995     -  CDS            rop (fragment): Rop protein, which maintains plasmids at low copy number; rop
   1090..1194    +  promoter       AmpR promoter: bla
   1195..2055    +  CDS            AmpR: β-lactamase; bla; confers resistance to ampicillin, carbenicillin, and related antibiotics
   2226..2814    +  rep_origin     ori: high-copy-number ColE1/pMB1/pBR322/pUC origin of replication
   2997..3050    +  CDS            lacI (fragment): lac repressor; lacI; The lac repressor binds to the lac operator to inhibit transcription in E. coli. This inhibition can be relieved by adding lactose or isopropyl-β-D-thiogalactopyranoside (IPTG).
   3072..3090    +  promoter       T7 promoter: promoter for bacteriophage T7 RNA polymerase
   3195..4551    -  gene           kanMX: yeast selectable marker conferring kanamycin resistance (Wach et al., 1994)
   4620..177     +  promoter       GAL10 promoter (fragment) (across the origin): S. cerevisiae GAL10; inducible promoter, regulated by Gal4
