[The description below was written by a language model from this plasmid's Addgene catalogue record and pLannotate feature annotations shown in this document.]
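Description:
pFS478 is a yeast integration vector that serves as a template-style cassette plasmid carrying a kanMX marker next to the synthetic Z3EV-responsive promoter. It derives from the pFA6a-type KanMX6-P3nmt1 promoter-replacement backbone (recorded as pFS6a-KanMX6-P3nmt1), in which the thiamine-repressible nmt1 promoter was swapped by Gibson assembly for the Z3EV promoter. In E. coli it is maintained at high copy through a ColE1/pUC-type origin and selected with ampicillin via the bla gene. The feature table also picks up short remnants of bom, rop and lacI, along with SP6 and T7 phage promoters flanking the cassette region, all typical of this backbone family. No yeast replication origin is annotated, consistent with use by chromosomal integration. Selection in yeast is with G418 through kanMX.

The roughly 700 bp insert is a budding-yeast GAL1 promoter modified to contain multiple Zif268 zinc-finger binding sites, which explains why automated annotation labels it as GAL1 and GAL10 promoter fragments (the latter spanning the sequence origin). This promoter is activated by the Z3EV artificial transcription factor, a Zif268 DNA-binding domain fused to an estrogen receptor ligand-binding domain and a VP16 activation domain. That factor is not encoded on this plasmid and would have to be supplied separately in the host strain. The kanMX gene lies immediately beside the promoter and in the opposite orientation, so the two form a compact marker-plus-promoter unit. That arrangement suits placing the promoter upstream of a gene of interest, although the record does not describe the integration strategy. According to the associated publication, the system gives fast, graduated, estradiol-inducible control of gene expression in fission yeast.
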