Addgene plasmid #89066: pFS478
Purpose: KanMX Z3EV promoter cassette
Depositing lab: Nick Rhind. Depositing organization: University of Massachusetts, Worcester. Publication: An estradiol-inducible promoter enables fast, graduated control of gene expression in fission yeast. Ohira MJ, Hendrickson DG, Scott McIsaac R, Rhind N. Yeast. 2017 Aug;34(8):323-334. doi: 10.1002/yea.3235. Epub 2017 Jun 8. PubMed 28423198.
Backbone
  Vector backbone: pFS6a-KanMX6-P3nmt1
  Backbone manufacturer: Bahler et al, Yeast, 14(10) 943-51, 1998
  Backbone size w/o insert (bp): 5100
  Total vector size (bp): 4654
  Modifications to backbone: replaced nmt1 promoter in backbone with Z3EV promoter
  Vector type: Yeast integration vector
  Selectable markers: Neomycin (select with G418)
Growth in bacteria
  Bacterial resistance: Ampicillin, 100 μg/mL
  Growth temperature: 37°C
  Growth strain: DH5alpha
  Copy number: High Copy
Gene/Insert
  Gene/Insert name: Z3EV promoter cassette
  Species: Synthetic
  Insert size (bp): 699
  Mutation: yeast Gal1 promoter modified with multiple Zif268 binding sites
  Promoter: Z3EV promoter
  Cloning method: Gibson Cloning
  Sequencing primers: 5′ acagatctcgccataaa; 3′ ttaaagacatgatttaacaa
Resource information
  A portion of this plasmid was derived from a plasmid made by: McIsaac, R.S. et al., 2011. Fast-acting and nearly gratuitous induction of gene expression and protein depletion in Saccharomyces cerevisiae. Molecular biology of the cell, 22(22), pp.4447–59. McIsaac, R.S. et al., 2014. Synthetic biology tools for programming gene expression without nutritional perturbations in Saccharomyces cerevisiae. Nucleic Acids Research, 42(6), pp.1–8.
Terms and licenses: Academic/Nonprofit Terms; Industry Terms: Not Available to Industry
How to cite: pFS478 was a gift from Nick Rhind (Addgene plasmid # 89066 ; http://n2t.net/addgene:89066 ; RRID:Addgene_89066)
